>Addgene plasmid #181871 | pAAV-shNCLX-2 | addgene full sequence | sequence record 355961 | Addgene NGS Result
TAGCTGCGCGCTCGCTCGCTCACTGAGGCCGCCCGGGCAAAGCCCGGGCGTCGGGCGACCTTTGGTCGCC
CGGCCTCAGTGAGCGAGCGAGCGCGCAGAGAGGGAGTGGCCAACTCCATCACTAGGGGTTCCTTGTAGTT
AATGATTAACCCGCCATGCTACTTATCTACGTAGCCATGCTCTAGGTACCCTCGAGGAGGAGAAGCATGA
ATTCCCCAGTGGAAAGACGCGCAGGCAAAACGCACCACGTGACGGAGCGTGACCGCGCGCCGAGCGCGCG
CCAAGGTCGGGCAGGAAGAGGGCCTATTTCCCATGATTCCTTCATATTTGCATATACGATACAAGGCTGT
TAGAGAGATAATTAGAATTAATTTGACTGTAAACACAAAGATATTAGTACAAAATACGTGACGTAGAAAG
TAATAATTTCTTGGGTAGTTTGCAGTTTTAAAATTATGTTTTAAAATGGACTATCATATGCTTACCGTAA
CTTGAAAGTATTTCGATTTCTTGGGTTTATATATCTTGTGGAAAGGACGCGGGATCCCCCGACAAGGACG
ATCGGAATTGTTCAAGAGACAATTCCGATCGTCCTTGTCGTTTTTGGAAAAGCTTGGCACTGGCCGTACT
AGAAAATGAGATGGGGGTGCAGAGAGCTTCCTCAGTGACCTGCCCAGGGTCACATCAGAAATGTCAGAGC
TAGAACTTGAACTCAGATTACTAATCTTAAATTCCATGCCTTGGGGGCATGCAAGTACGATATACAGAAG
GAGTGAACTCATTAGGGCAGATGACCAATGAGTTTAGGAAAGAAGAGTCCAGGGCAGGGTACATCTACAC
CACCCGCCCAGCCCTGGGTGAGTCCAGCCACGTTCACCTCATTATAGTTGCCTCTCTCCAGTCCTACCTT
GACGGGAAGCACAAGCAGAAACTGGGACAGGAGCCCCAGGAGACCAAATCTTCATGGTCCCTCTGGGAGG
ATGGGTGGGGAGAGCTGTGGCAGAGGCCTCAGGAGGGGCCCTGCTGCTCAGTGGTGACAGATAGGGGTGA
GAAAGCAGACAGAGTCATTCCGTCAGCATTCTGGGTCTGTTTGGTACTTCTTCTCACGCTAAGGTGGCGG
TGTGATATGCACAATGGCTAAAAAGCAGGGAGAGCTGGAAAGAAACAAGGACAGAGACAGAGGCCAAGTC
AACCAGACCAATTCCCAGAGGAAGCAAAGAAACCATTACAGAGACTACAAGGGGGAAGGGAAGGAGAGAT
GAATTAGCTTCCCCTGTAAACCTTAGAACCCAGCTGTTGCCAGGGCAACGGGGCAATACCTGTCTCTTCA
GAGGAGATGAAGTTGCCAGGGTAACTACATCCTGTCTTTCTCAAGGACCATCCCAGAATGTGGCACCCAC
TAGCCGTTACCATAGCAACTGCCTCTTTGCCCCACTTAATCCCATCCCGTCTGTTAAAAGGGCCCTATAG
TTGGAGGTGGGGGAGGTAGGAAGAGCGATGATCACTTGTGGACTAAGTTTGTTCGCATCCCCTTCTCCAA
CCCCCTCAGTACATCACCCTGGGGGAACAGGGTCCACTTGCTCCTGGGCCCACACAGTCCTGCAGTATTG
TGTATATAAGGCCAGGGCAAAGAGGAGCAGGTTTTAAAGTGAAAGGCAGGCAGGTGTTGGGGAGGCAGTT
ACCGGGGCAACGGGAACAGGGCGTTTCGGAGGTGGTTGCCATGGGGACCTGGATGCTGACGAAGGCTCGC
GAGGCTGTGAGCAGCCACAGTGCCCTGCTCAGAAGCCCCAAGCTCGTCAGTCAAGCCGGTTCTCCGTTTG
CACTCAGGAGCACGGGCAGGCGAGTGGCCCCTAGTTCTGGGGGCAGCGGGGGATCAGGTGGCAGCGGTGG
CATGGTGAGCAAGGGCGAGGAGGATAACATGGCCATCATCAAGGAGTTCATGCGCTTCAAGGTGCACATG
GAGGGCTCCGTGAACGGCCACGAGTTCGAGATCGAGGGCGAGGGCGAGGGCCGCCCCTACGAGGGCACCC
AGACCGCCAAGCTGAAGGTGACCAAGGGTGGCCCCCTGCCCTTCGCCTGGGACATCCTGTCCCCTCAGTT
CATGTACGGCTCCAAGGCCTACGTGAAGCACCCCGCCGACATCCCCGACTACTTGAAGCTGTCCTTCCCC
GAGGGCTTCAAGTGGGAGCGCGTGATGAACTTCGAGGACGGCGGCGTGGTGACCGTGACCCAGGACTCCT
CCCTGCAGGACGGCGAGTTCATCTACAAGGTGAAGCTGCGCGGCACCAACTTCCCCTCCGACGGCCCCGT
AATGCAGAAGAAGACCATGGGCTGGGAGGCCTCCTCCGAGCGGATGTACCCCGAGGACGGCGCCCTGAAG
GGCGAGATCAAGCAGAGGCTGAAGCTGAAGGACGGCGGCCACTACGACGCTGAGGTCAAGACCACCTACA
AGGCCAAGAAGCCCGTGCAGCTGCCCGGCGCCTACAACGTCAACATCAAGTTGGACATCACCTCCCACAA
CGAGGACTACACCATCGTGGAACAGTACGAACGCGCCGAGGGCCGCCACTCCACCGGCGGCATGGACGAG
CTGTACAAGTAGGGTGGCAGCGGTGGCACTCGAGTAAGCTATCAAGCTAGCTTATCGATAATCAACCTCT
GGATTACAAAATTTGTGAAAGATTGACTGGTATTCTTAACTATGTTGCTCCTTTTACGCTATGTGGATAC
GCTGCTTTAATGCCTTTGTATCATGCTATTGCTTCCCGTATGGCTTTCATTTTCTCCTCCTTGTATAAAT
CCTGGTTGCTGTCTCTTTATGAGGAGTTGTGGCCCGTTGTCAGGCAACGTGGCGTGGTGTGCACTGTGTT
TGCTGACGCAACCCCCACTGGTTGGGGCATTGCCACCACCTGTCAGCTCCTTTCCGGGACTTTCGCTTTC
CCCCTCCCTATTGCCACGGCGGAACTCATCGCCGCCTGCCTTGCCCGCTGCTGGACAGGGGCTCGGCTGT
TGGGCACTGACAATTCCGTGGTGTTGTCGGGGAAATCATCGTCCTTTCCTTGGCTGCTCGCCTGTGTTGC
CACCTGGATTCTGCGCGGGACGTCCTTCTGCTACGTCCCTTCGGCCCTCAATCCAGCGGACCTTCCTTCC
CGCGGCCTGCTGCCGGCTCTGCGGCCTCTTCCGCGTCTTCGCCTTCGCCCTCAGACGAGTCGGATCTCCC
TTTGGGCCGCCTCCCCGCATCGATACCGTCGACTCGCTGATCAGCCTCGACTGTGCCTTCTAGTTGCCAG
CCATCTGTTGTTTGCCCCTCCCCCGTGCCTTCCTTGACCCTGGAAGGTGCCACTCCCACTGTCCTTTCCT
AATAAAATGAGGAAATTGCATCGCATTGTCTGAGTAGGTGTCATTCTATTCTGGGGGGTGGGGTGGGGCA
GGACAGCAAGGGGGAGGATTGGGAAGACAATAGCAGGCATGCTGGGGATGCGGTGGGCTCTATGGCTTCT
GAGGCGGAAAGAACCAGCTGGGGCTCGACTAGAGCATGGCTACGTAGATAAGTAGCATGGCGGGTTAATC
ATTAACTACAAGGAACCCCTAGTGATGGAGTTGGCCACTCCCTCTCTGCGCGCTCGCTCGCTCACTGAGG
CCGGGCGACCAAAGGTCGCCCGACGCCCGGGCGGCCTCAGTGAGCGAGCGAGCGCGCAGAGCTTTTTGCA
AAAGCCTAGGCCTCCAAAAAAGCCTCCTCACTACTTCTGGAATAGCTCAGAGGCCGAGGCGGCCTCGGCC
TCTGCATAAATAAAAAAAATTAGTCAGCCATGGGGCGGAGAATGGGCGGAACTGGGCGGAGTTAGGGGCG
GGATGGGCGGAGTTAGGGGCGGGACTATGGTTGCTGACTAATTGAGATGCATGCTTTGCATACTTCTGCC
TGCTGGGGAGCCTGGGGACTTTCCACACCTGGTTGCTGACTAATTGAGATGCATGCTTTGCATACTTCTG
CCTGCTGGGGAGCCTGGGGACTTTCCACACCCTAACTGACACACATTCCACAGCTGCATTAATGAATCGG
CCAACGCGCGGGGAGAGGCGGTTTGCGTATTGGGCGCTCTTCCGCTTCCTCGCTCACTGACTCGCTGCGC
TCGGTCGTTCGGCTGCGGCGAGCGGTATCAGCTCACTCAAAGGCGGTAATACGGTTATCCACAGAATCAG
GGGATAACGCAGGAAAGAACATGTGAGCAAAAGGCCAGCAAAAGGCCAGGAACCGTAAAAAGGCCGCGTT
GCTGGCGTTTTTCCATAGGCTCCGCCCCCCTGACGAGCATCACAAAAATCGACGCTCAAGTCAGAGGTGG
CGAAACCCGACAGGACTATAAAGATACCAGGCGTTTCCCCCTGGAAGCTCCCTCGTGCGCTCTCCTGTTC
CGACCCTGCCGCTTACCGGATACCTGTCCGCCTTTCTCCCTTCGGGAAGCGTGGCGCTTTCTCATAGCTC
ACGCTGTAGGTATCTCAGTTCGGTGTAGGTCGTTCGCTCCAAGCTGGGCTGTGTGCACGAACCCCCCGTT
CAGCCCGACCGCTGCGCCTTATCCGGTAACTATCGTCTTGAGTCCAACCCGGTAAGACACGACTTATCGC
CACTGGCAGCAGCCACTGGTAACAGGATTAGCAGAGCGAGGTATGTAGGCGGTGCTACAGAGTTCTTGAA
GTGGTGGCCTAACTACGGCTACACTAGAAGAACAGTATTTGGTATCTGCGCTCTGCTGAAGCCAGTTACC
TTCGGAAAAAGAGTTGGTAGCTCTTGATCCGGCAAACAAACCACCGCTGGTAGCGGTGGTTTTTTTGTTT
GCAAGCAGCAGATTACGCGCAGAAAAAAAGGATCTCAAGAAGATCCTTTGATCTTTTCTACGGGGTCTGA
CGCTCAGTGGAACGAAAACTCACGTTAAGGGATTTTGGTCATGAGATTATCAAAAAGGATCTTCACCTAG
ATCCTTTTAAATTAAAAATGAAGTTTTAAATCAATCTAAAGTATATATGAGTAAACTTGGTCTGACAGTT
ACCAATGCTTAATCAGTGAGGCACCTATCTCAGCGATCTGTCTATTTCGTTCATCCATAGTTGCCTGACT
CCCCGTCGTGTAGATAACTACGATACGGGAGGGCTTACCATCTGGCCCCAGTGCTGCAATGATACCGCGA
GACCCACGCTCACCGGCTCCAGATTTATCAGCAATAAACCAGCCAGCCGGAAGGGCCGAGCGCAGAAGTG
GTCCTGCAACTTTATCCGCCTCCATCCAGTCTATTAATTGTTGCCGGGAAGCTAGAGTAAGTAGTTCGCC
AGTTAATAGTTTGCGCAACGTTGTTGCCATTGCTACAGGCATCGTGGTGTCACGCTCGTCGTTTGGTATG
GCTTCATTCAGCTCCGGTTCCCAACGATCAAGGCGAGTTACATGATCCCCCATGTTGTGCAAAAAAGCGG
TTAGCTCCTTCGGTCCTCCGATCGTTGTCAGAAGTAAGTTGGCCGCAGTGTTATCACTCATGGTTATGGC
AGCACTGCATAATTCTCTTACTGTCATGCCATCCGTAAGATGCTTTTCTGTGACTGGTGAGTACTCAACC
AAGTCATTCTGAGAATAGTGTATGCGGCGACCGAGTTGCTCTTGCCCGGCGTCAATACGGGATAATACCG
CGCCACATAGCAGAACTTTAAAAGTGCTCATCATTGGAAAACGTTCTTCGGGGCGAAAACTCTCAAGGAT
CTTACCGCTGTTGAGATCCAGTTCGATGTAACCCACTCGTGCACCCAACTGATCTTCAGCATCTTTTACT
TTCACCAGCGTTTCTGGGTGAGCAAAAACAGGAAGGCAAAATGCCGCAAAAAAGGGAATAAGGGCGACAC
GGAAATGTTGAATACTCATACTCTTCCTTTTTCAATATTATTGAAGCATTTATCAGGGTTATTGTCTCAT
GAGCGGATACATATTTGAATGTATTTAGAAAAATAAACAAATAGGGGTTCCGCGCACATTTCCCCGAAAA
GTGCCACCTGACGTCTAAGAAACCATTATTATCATGACATTAACCTATAAAAATAGGCGTATCACGAGGC
CCTTTCGTCTCGCGCGTTTCGGTGATGACGGTGAAAACCTCTGACACATGCAGCTCCCGGAGACGGTCAC
AGCTTGTCTGTAAGCGGATGCCGGGAGCAGACAAGCCCGTCAGGGCGCGTCAGCGGGTGTTGGCGGGTGT
CGGGGCTGGCTTAACTATGCGGCATCAGAGCAGATTGTACTGAGAGTGCACCATTCGACGCTCTCCCTTA
TGCGACTCCTGCATTAGGAAGCAGCCCAGTAGTAGGTTGAGGCCGTTGAGCACCGCCGCCGCAAGGAATG
GTGCATGCAAGGAGATGGCGCCCAACAGTCCCCCGGCCACGGGGCCTGCCACCATACCCACGCCGAAACA
AGCGCTCATGAGCCCGAAGTGGCGAGCCCGATCTTCCCCATCGGTGATGTCGGCGATATAGGCGCCAGCA
ACCGCACCTGTGGCGCCGGTGATGCCGGCCACGATGCGTCCGGCGTAGAGGATCTGGCTAGCGATGACCC
TGCTGATTGGTTCGCTGACCATTTCCGGGTGCGGGACGGCGTTACCAGAAACTCAGAAGGTTCGTCCAAC
CAAACCGACTCTGACGGCAGTTTACGAGAGAGATGATAGGGTCTGCTTCAGTAAGCCAGATGCTACACAA
TTAGGCTTGTACATATTGTCGTTAGAACGCGGCTACAATTAATACATAACCTTATGTATCATACACATAC
GATTTAGGTGACACTATAGAATACACGGAATTAATTC
Features (pLannotate 1.2.2; 18 found; start..end, strand, type, name):
      2..133     -  repeat_region  AAV2 ITR (fragment): inverted terminal repeat of adeno-associated virus serotype 2 inverted
    298..538     +  promoter       U6 promoter: RNA polymerase III promoter for human U6 snRNA
    629..1867    +  promoter       CaMKII promoter: promoter for the mouse calcium/calmodulin-dependent kinase II α subunit
   1892..2602    +  CDS            mCherry: monomeric derivative of DsRed fluorescent protein (Shaner et al., 2004) mammalian codon-optimized
   2650..3238    +  misc_feature   WPRE: woodchuck hepatitis virus posttranscriptional regulatory element
   3271..3495    +  polyA_signal   bGH poly(A) signal: bovine growth hormone polyadenylation signal
   3499..3520    +  promoter       SV40 promoter (fragment): SV40 enhancer and early promoter
   3581..3672    +  repeat_region  AAV2 ITR (fragment): inverted terminal repeat of adeno-associated virus serotype 2 inverted
   3672..3701    -  repeat_region  AAV2 ITR (fragment): inverted terminal repeat of adeno-associated virus serotype 2 inverted
   3705..4034    -  promoter       SV40 promoter: SV40 enhancer and early promoter
   4041..4097    -  CDS            lacI (fragment): lac repressor; lacI; The lac repressor binds to the lac operator to inhibit transcription in E. coli. This inhibition can be relieved by adding lactose or isopropyl-β-D-thiogalactopyranoside (IPTG).
   4280..4868    -  rep_origin     ori: high-copy-number ColE1/pMB1/pBR322/pUC origin of replication
   5039..5899    -  CDS            AmpR: β-lactamase; bla; confers resistance to ampicillin, carbenicillin, and related antibiotics
   5900..6004    -  promoter       AmpR promoter: bla
   6099..6134    +  CDS            rop (fragment): Rop protein, which maintains plasmids at low copy number; rop
   6236..6284    +  misc_feature   bom (fragment): basis of mobility region from pBR322
   6285..6564    -  CDS            TcR (fragment): tetracycline efflux protein; tet; confers resistance to tetracycline
   6792..6810    +  promoter       SP6 promoter: promoter for bacteriophage SP6 RNA polymerase
