[The description below was written by a language model from this plasmid's Addgene catalogue record and pLannotate feature annotations shown in this document.]
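Description:
pAAV-shNCLX-2 is an adeno-associated virus transfer plasmid built on the pAAV-U6_CaMKIIa-mCherry backbone. It is designed to knock down mouse NCLX (Slc8b1, the mitochondrial sodium/calcium/lithium exchanger) while fluorescently marking transduced cells. It is propagated in E. coli through a high-copy ColE1/pUC-type origin and selected with ampicillin via the β-lactamase gene. The recorded growth strain is a recombination-deficient one, consistent with the need to keep the repeat-containing ITRs stable. The annotated sequence is about 6.8 kb. Outside the viral cassette it contains several backbone remnants, including fragments of lacI, rop, bom and the tetracycline resistance gene, an SV40 promoter and an SP6 promoter. None of these has a role stated in the record.

The payload lies between AAV2 inverted terminal repeats, which are annotated only as fragments. The ITRs allow the intervening DNA to be replicated and packaged into AAV particles when helper functions are supplied. Two independent expression units sit within this region. A human U6 RNA polymerase III promoter drives a short hairpin RNA against mouse NCLX, cloned between BamHI and HindIII sites; the hairpin itself is not annotated in the feature table but would fall in the gap after U6. Downstream, the mouse CaMKIIα promoter, which is typically used for expression in excitatory forebrain neurons, drives mCherry. The mCherry transcript is followed by a WPRE to enhance expression and a bovine growth hormone polyadenylation signal. Although the catalogue lists mCherry as a tag, it is a separate reporter rather than a fusion partner. The associated work concerns how loss of NCLX expression affects the vulnerability of neuroglial networks to excitotoxic stimuli and synaptic activity. The "-2" in the name suggests it is one of several NCLX hairpins.
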