Addgene plasmid #181871: pAAV-shNCLX-2
Purpose: Expresses NCLX-targeted shRNA under control of the U6 promoter and mCherry under control of the CaMKIIa promoter
Depositing lab: Hilmar Bading. Depositing organization: Universitaet Heidelberg. Publication: Disrupted expression of mitochondrial NCLX sensitizes neuroglial networks to excitotoxic stimuli and renders synaptic activity toxic. Hagenston AM, Yan J, Bas-Orth C, Tan Y, Sekler I, Bading H. J Biol Chem. 2021 Dec 20:101508. doi: 10.1016/j.jbc.2021.101508. PubMed 34942149.
Backbone
  Vector backbone: pAAV-U6_CaMKIIa-mCherry
  Vector type: Mammalian Expression, Mouse Targeting, Adenoviral, AAV
Growth in bacteria
  Bacterial resistance: Ampicillin, 100 μg/mL
  Growth temperature: 37°C
  Growth strain: NEB Stable
  Copy number: Unknown
Gene/Insert
  Gene/Insert name: solute carrier 8 family member B1 (alt names: NCLX; sodium/calcium/lithium exchanger)
  gRNA/shRNA sequence: ATGTTGGACTGTGGATCTAAA
  Species: M. musculus (mouse)
  GenBank ID: NM_133221
  Entrez Gene: Slc8b1 (a.k.a. AF261233, NCKX6, NCLX, Slc24a6)
  Promoter: U6
  Tag / fusion protein: mCherry
  Cloning method: Restriction Enzyme; 5′ cloning site BamHI (not destroyed); 3′ cloning site HindIII (not destroyed)
  Sequencing primers: 5′ TTGGGTAGTTTGCAGTTTTAAAATT; 3′ TCACTGAGGAAGCTCTCTG
Terms and licenses: Academic/Nonprofit Terms; Industry Terms: Not Available to Industry
How to cite: pAAV-shNCLX-2 was a gift from Hilmar Bading (Addgene plasmid # 181871 ; http://n2t.net/addgene:181871 ; RRID:Addgene_181871)
